>Addgene plasmid #149369 | Cas9-sgRNA-A | addgene full sequence | sequence record 313973 | Addgene NGS Result
GAGGGCCTATTTCCCATGATTCCTTCATATTTGCATATACGATACAAGGCTGTTAGAGAGATAATTGGAA
TTAATTTGACTGTAAACACAAAGATATTAGTACAAAATACGTGACGTAGAAAGTAATAATTTCTTGGGTA
GTTTGCAGTTTTAAAATTATGTTTTAAAATGGACTATCATATGCTTACCGTAACTTGAAAGTATTTCGAT
TTCTTGGCTTTATATATCTTGTGGAAAGGACGAAACACCGGACGGCGGCGTGCTGCAGTGTTTTAGAGCT
AGAAATAGCAAGTTAAAATAAGGCTAGTCCGTTATCAACTTGAAAAAGTGGCACCGAGTCGGTGCTTTTT
TGTTTTAGAGCTAGAAATAGCAAGTTAAAATAAGGCTAGTCCGTTTTTAGCGCGTGCGCCAATTCTGCAG
ACAAATGGCTCTAGAGGTACCCGTTACATAACTTACGGTAAATGGCCCGCCTGGCTGACCGCCCAACGAC
CCCCGCCCATTGACGTCAATAGTAACGCCAATAGGGACTTTCCATTGACGTCAATGGGTGGAGTATTTAC
GGTAAACTGCCCACTTGGCAGTACATCAAGTGTATCATATGCCAAGTACGCCCCCTATTGACGTCAATGA
CGGTAAATGGCCCGCCTGGCATTGTGCCCAGTACATGACCTTATGGGACTTTCCTACTTGGCAGTACATC
TACGTATTAGTCATCGCTATTACCATGGTCGAGGTGAGCCCCACGTTCTGCTTCACTCTCCCCATCTCCC
CCCCCTCCCCACCCCCAATTTTGTATTTATTTATTTTTTAATTATTTTGTGCAGCGATGGGGGCGGGGGG
GGGGGGGGGGSGSCGCCNGGSGGGGGGGGGGGGGGGGGGGGGGGGGGGGGGGGGGGGGGGGGGGGGGGGG
GGGGGGGGGGGGGGGGGGGGGGGGGGGGGGGGGGGGGGGGGGGGGGGGGGGGGGGGGGGGGGGGGGGGGG
GGGGGGGGGGGGGGGGGGGGGGGGGGGGGGNNGGGGGGGGGGGGGCGGGGCGRGGGGCGGGGCGGGGCGA
GGCGGAGAGGTGCGGCGGCAGCCAATCAGAGCGGCGCGCTCCGAAAGTTTCCTTTTATGGCGAGGCGGCG
GCGGCGGCGGCCCTATAAAAAGCGAAGCGCGCGGCGGGCGGGAGTCGCTGCGCGCTGCCTTCGCCCCGTG
CCCCGCTCCGCCGCCGCCTCGCGCCGCCCGCCCCGGCTCTGACTGACCGCGTTACTCCCACAGGTGAGCG
GGCGGGACGGCCCTTCTCCTCCGGGCTGTAATTAGCTGAGCAAGAGGTAAGGGTTTAAGGGATGGTTGGT
TGGTGGGGTATTAATGTTTAATTACCTGGAGCACCTGCCTGAAATCACTTTTTTTCAGGTTGGACCGGTG
CCACCATGGACTATAAGGACCACGACGGAGACTACAAGGATCATGATATTGATTACAAAGACGATGACGA
TAAGATGGCCCCAAAGAAGAAGCGGAAGGTCGGTATCCACGGAGTCCCAGCAGCCGACAAGAAGTACAGC
ATCGGCCTGGACATCGGCACCAACTCTGTGGGCTGGGCCGTGATCACCGACGAGTACAAGGTGCCCAGCA
AGAAATTCAAGGTGCTGGGCAACACCGACCGGCACAGCATCAAGAAGAACCTGATCGGAGCCCTGCTGTT
CGACAGCGGCGAAACAGCCGAGGCCACCCGGCTGAAGAGAACCGCCAGAAGAAGATACACCAGACGGAAG
AACCGGATCTGCTATCTGCAAGAGATCTTCAGCAACGAGATGGCCAAGGTGGACGACAGCTTCTTCCACA
GACTGGAAGAGTCCTTCCTGGTGGAAGAGGATAAGAAGCACGAGCGGCACCCCATCTTCGGCAACATCGT
GGACGAGGTGGCCTACCACGAGAAGTACCCCACCATCTACCACCTGAGAAAGAAACTGGTGGACAGCACC
GACAAGGCCGACCTGCGGCTGATCTATCTGGCCCTGGCCCACATGATCAAGTTCCGGGGCCACTTCCTGA
TCGAGGGCGACCTGAACCCCGACAACAGCGACGTGGACAAGCTGTTCATCCAGCTGGTGCAGACCTACAA
CCAGCTGTTCGAGGAAAACCCCATCAACGCCAGCGGCGTGGACGCCAAGGCCATCCTGTCTGCCAGACTG
AGCAAGAGCAGACGGCTGGAAAATCTGATCGCCCAGCTGCCCGGCGAGAAGAAGAATGGCCTGTTCGGAA
ACCTGATTGCCCTGAGCCTGGGCCTGACCCCCAACTTCAAGAGCAACTTCGACCTGGCCGAGGATGCCAA
ACTGCAGCTGAGCAAGGACACCTACGACGACGACCTGGACAACCTGCTGGCCCAGATCGGCGACCAGTAC
GCCGACCTGTTTCTGGCCGCCAAGAACCTGTCCGACGCCATCCTGCTGAGCGACATCCTGAGAGTGAACA
CCGAGATCACCAAGGCCCCCCTGAGCGCCTCTATGATCAAGAGATACGACGAGCACCACCAGGACCTGAC
CCTGCTGAAAGCTCTCGTGCGGCAGCAGCTGCCTGAGAAGTACAAAGAGATTTTCTTCGACCAGAGCAAG
AACGGCTACGCCGGCTACATTGACGGCGGAGCCAGCCAGGAAGAGTTCTACAAGTTCATCAAGCCCATCC
TGGAAAAGATGGACGGCACCGAGGAACTGCTCGTGAAGCTGAACAGAGAGGACCTGCTGCGGAAGCAGCG
GACCTTCGACAACGGCAGCATCCCCCACCAGATCCACCTGGGAGAGCTGCACGCCATTCTGCGGCGGCAG
GAAGATTTTTACCCATTCCTGAAGGACAACCGGGAAAAGATCGAGAAGATCCTGACCTTCCGCATCCCCT
ACTACGTGGGCCCTCTGGCCAGGGGAAACAGCAGATTCGCCTGGATGACCAGAAAGAGCGAGGAAACCAT
CACCCCCTGGAACTTCGAGGAAGTGGTGGACAAGGGCGCTTCCGCCCAGAGCTTCATCGAGCGGATGACC
AACTTCGATAAGAACCTGCCCAACGAGAAGGTGCTGCCCAAGCACAGCCTGCTGTACGAGTACTTCACCG
TGTATAACGAGCTGACCAAAGTGAAATACGTGACCGAGGGAATGAGAAAGCCCGCCTTCCTGAGCGGCGA
GCAGAAAAAGGCCATCGTGGACCTGCTGTTCAAGACCAACCGGAAAGTGACCGTGAAGCAGCTGAAAGAG
GACTACTTCAAGAAAATCGAGTGCTTCGACTCCGTGGAAATCTCCGGCGTGGAAGATCGGTTCAACGCCT
CCCTGGGCACATACCACGATCTGCTGAAAATTATCAAGGACAAGGACTTCCTGGACAATGAGGAAAACGA
GGACATTCTGGAAGATATCGTGCTGACCCTGACACTGTTTGAGGACAGAGAGATGATCGAGGAACGGCTG
AAAACCTATGCCCACCTGTTCGACGACAAAGTGATGAAGCAGCTGAAGCGGCGGAGATACACCGGCTGGG
GCAGGCTGAGCCGGAAGCTGATCAACGGCATCCGGGACAAGCAGTCCGGCAAGACAATCCTGGATTTCCT
GAAGTCCGACGGCTTCGCCAACAGAAACTTCATGCAGCTGATCCACGACGACAGCCTGACCTTTAAAGAG
GACATCCAGAAAGCCCAGGTGTCCGGCCAGGGCGATAGCCTGCACGAGCACATTGCCAATCTGGCCGGCA
GCCCCGCCATTAAGAAGGGCATCCTGCAGACAGTGAAGGTGGTGGACGAGCTCGTGAAAGTGATGGGCCG
GCACAAGCCCGAGAACATCGTGATCGAAATGGCCAGAGAGAACCAGACCACCCAGAAGGGACAGAAGAAC
AGCCGCGAGAGAATGAAGCGGATCGAAGAGGGCATCAAAGAGCTGGGCAGCCAGATCCTGAAAGAACACC
CCGTGGAAAACACCCAGCTGCAGAACGAGAAGCTGTACCTGTACTACCTGCAGAATGGGCGGGATATGTA
CGTGGACCAGGAACTGGACATCAACCGGCTGTCCGACTACGATGTGGACCATATCGTGCCTCAGAGCTTT
CTGAAGGACGACTCCATCGACAACAAGGTGCTGACCAGAAGCGACAAGAACCGGGGCAAGAGCGACAACG
TGCCCTCCGAAGAGGTCGTGAAGAAGATGAAGAACTACTGGCGGCAGCTGCTGAACGCCAAGCTGATTAC
CCAGAGAAAGTTCGACAATCTGACCAAGGCCGAGAGAGGCGGCCTGAGCGAACTGGATAAGGCCGGCTTC
ATCAAGAGACAGCTGGTGGAAACCCGGCAGATCACAAAGCACGTGGCACAGATCCTGGACTCCCGGATGA
ACACTAAGTACGACGAGAATGACAAGCTGATCCGGGAAGTGAAAGTGATCACCCTGAAGTCCAAGCTGGT
GTCCGATTTCCGGAAGGATTTCCAGTTTTACAAAGTGCGCGAGATCAACAACTACCACCACGCCCACGAC
GCCTACCTGAACGCCGTCGTGGGAACCGCCCTGATCAAAAAGTACCCTAAGCTGGAAAGCGAGTTCGTGT
ACGGCGACTACAAGGTGTACGACGTGCGGAAGATGATCGCCAAGAGCGAGCAGGAAATCGGCAAGGCTAC
CGCCAAGTACTTCTTCTACAGCAACATCATGAACTTTTTCAAGACCGAGATTACCCTGGCCAACGGCGAG
ATCCGGAAGCGGCCTCTGATCGAGACAAACGGCGAAACCGGGGAGATCGTGTGGGATAAGGGCCGGGATT
TTGCCACCGTGCGGAAAGTGCTGAGCATGCCCCAAGTGAATATCGTGAAAAAGACCGAGGTGCAGACAGG
CGGCTTCAGCAAAGAGTCTATCCTGCCCAAGAGGAACAGCGATAAGCTGATCGCCAGAAAGAAGGACTGG
GACCCTAAGAAGTACGGCGGCTTCGACAGCCCCACCGTGGCCTATTCTGTGCTGGTGGTGGCCAAAGTGG
AAAAGGGCAAGTCCAAGAAACTGAAGAGTGTGAAAGAGCTGCTGGGGATCACCATCATGGAAAGAAGCAG
CTTCGAGAAGAATCCCATCGACTTTCTGGAAGCCAAGGGCTACAAAGAAGTGAAAAAGGACCTGATCATC
AAGCTGCCTAAGTACTCCCTGTTCGAGCTGGAAAACGGCCGGAAGAGAATGCTGGCCTCTGCCGGCGAAC
TGCAGAAGGGAAACGAACTGGCCCTGCCCTCCAAATATGTGAACTTCCTGTACCTGGCCAGCCACTATGA
GAAGCTGAAGGGCTCCCCCGAGGATAATGAGCAGAAACAGCTGTTTGTGGAACAGCACAAGCACTACCTG
GACGAGATCATCGAGCAGATCAGCGAGTTCTCCAAGAGAGTGATCCTGGCCGACGCTAATCTGGACAAAG
TGCTGTCCGCCTACAACAAGCACCGGGATAAGCCCATCAGAGAGCAGGCCGAGAATATCATCCACCTGTT
TACCCTGACCAATCTGGGAGCCCCTGCCGCCTTCAAGTACTTTGACACCACCATCGACCGGAAGAGGTAC
ACCAGCACCAAAGAGGTGCTGGACGCCACCCTGATCCACCAGAGCATCACCGGCCTGTACGAGACACGGA
TCGACCTGTCTCAGCTGGGAGGCGACAAAAGGCCGGCGGCCACGAAAAAGGCCGGCCAGGCAAAAAAGAA
AAAGTAAGAATTCCGATCATATTCAATAACCCTTAATATAACTTCGTATAATGTATGCTATACGAAGTTA
TTAGGTCTGAAGAGGAGTTTACGTCCAGCCAAGCTTAGGATCTCGACCTCGAAATTCTACCGGGTAGGGG
AGGCGCTTTTCCCAAGGCAGTCTGGAGCATGCGCTTTAGCAGCCCCGCTGGGCACTTGGCGCTACACAAG
TGGCCTCTGGCCTCGCACACATTCCACATCCACCGGTAGGCGCCAACCGGCTCCGTTCTTTGGTGGCCCC
TTCGCGCCACCTTCTACTCCTCCCCTAGTCAGGAAGTTCCCCCCCGCCCCGCAGCTCGCGTCGTGCAGGA
CGTGACAAATGGAAGTAGCACGTCTCACTAGTCTCGTGCAGATGGACAGCACCGCTGAGCAATGGAAGCG
GGTAGGCCTTTGGGGCAGCGGCCAATAGCAGCTTTGCTCCTTCGCTTTCTGGGCTCAGAGGCTGGGAAGG
GGTGGGTCCGGGGGCGGGCTCAGGGGCGGGCTCAGGGGCGGGGCGGGCGCCCGAAGGTCCTCCGGAGGCC
CGGCATTCTGCACGCTTCAAAAGCGCACGTCTGCCGCGCTGTTCTCCTCTTCCTCATCTCCGGGCCTTTC
GACCTGCATCCATCTAGATCTCGAGCAGCTGAAGCTTACCATGACCGAGTACAAGCCCACGGTGCGCCTC
GCCACCCGCGACGACGTCCCCAGGGCCGTACGCACCCTCGCCGCCGCGTTCGCCGACTACCCCGCCACGC
GCCACACCGTCGATCCGGACCGCCACATCGAGCGGGTCACCGAGCTGCAAGAACTCTTCCTCACGCGCGT
CGGGCTCGACATCGGCAAGGTGTGGGTCGCGGACGACGGCGCCGCGGTGGCGGTCTGGACCACGCCGGAG
AGCGTCGAAGCGGGGGCGGTGTTCGCCGAGATCGGCCCGCGCATGGCCGAGTTGAGCGGTTCCCGGCTGG
CCGCGCAGCAACAGATGGAAGGCCTCCTGGCGCCGCACCGGCCCAAGGAGCCCGCGTGGTTCCTGGCCAC
CGTCGGCGTCTCGCCCGACCACCAGGGCAAGGGTCTGGGCAGCGCCGTCGTGCTCCCCGGAGTGGAGGCG
GCCGAGCGCGCCGGGGTGCCCGCCTTCCTGGAGACCTCCGCGCCCCACAACCTCCCCTTCTACGAGCGGC
TCGGCTTCACCGTCACCGCCGACGTCGAGGTGCCCGAAGGACCGCGCACCTGGTGCATGACCCGCAAGCC
CGGTGCCTGACGCCCGCCCCACGACCCGCAGCGCCCGACCGAAAGGAGCGCACGACCCCATGCATCGATG
ATATCAGATCCCCGGGATGCAGAAATTGATGATCTATTAAACAATAAAGATGTCCACTAAAATGGAAGTT
TTTCCTGTCATACTTTGTTAAGAAGGGTGAGAACAGAGTACCTACATTTTGAATGGAAGGATTGGAGCGG
CGCCTGATGCGGTATTTTCTCCTTACGCATCTGTGCGGTATTTCACACCGCATA
[95 nt withheld, positions 7195-7289]
T
[46 nt withheld, positions 7291-7336]
C
[141 nt withheld, positions 7338-7478]
CCTTTGACGTTGGAGTCCACGTTCTTT
[37 nt withheld, positions 7506-7542]
ACTCTATCTCGGGCTATTCTTTTGATTTATAAGGGATTTTGCCGATTTCGGTCTATTGGTTAAAAAATGA
GCTGATTTAACAAAAATTTAACGCGAATTTTAACAAAATATTAACGTTTACAATTTTATGGTGCACTCTC
AGTACAATCTGCTCTGATGCCGCATAGTTAAGCCAGCCCCGACACCCGCCAACACCCGCTGACGCGCCCT
GACGGGCTTGTCTGCTCCCGGCATCCGCTTACAGACAAGCTGTGACCGTCTCCGGGAGCTGCATGTGTCA
GAGGTTTTCACCGTCATCACCGAAACGCGCGAGACGAAAGGGCCTCGTGATACGCCTATTTTTATAGGTT
AATGTCATGATAATAATGGTTTCTTAGACGTCAGGTGGCACTTTTCGGGGAAATGTGCGCGGAACCCCTA
TTTGTTTATTTTTCTAAATACATTCAAATATGTATCCGCTCATGAGACAATAACCCTGATAAATGCTTCA
ATAATATTGAAAAAGGAAGAGTATGAGTATTCAACATTTCCGTGTCGCCCTTATTCCCTTTTTTGCGGCA
TTTTGCCTTCCTGTTTTTGCTCACCCAGAAACGCTGGTGAAAGTAAAAGATGCTGAAGATCAGTTGGGTG
CACGAGTGGGTTACATCGAACTGGATCTCAACAGCGGTAAGATCCTTGAGAGTTTTCGCCCCGAAGAACG
TTTTCCAATGATGAGCACTTTTAAAGTTCTGCTATGTGGCGCGGTATTATCCCGTATTGACGCCGGGCAA
GAGCAACTCGGTCGCCGCATACACTATTCTCAGAATGACTTGGTTGAGTACTCACCAGTCACAGAAAAGC
ATCTTACGGATGGCATGACAGTAAGAGAATTATGCAGTGCTGCCATAACCATGAGTGATAACACTGCGGC
CAACTTACTTCTGACAACGATCGGAGGACCGAAGGAGCTAACCGCTTTTTTGCACAACATGGGGGATCAT
GTAACTCGCCTTGATCGTTGGGAACCGGAGCTGAATGAAGCCATACCAAACGACGAGCGTGACACCACGA
TGCCTGTAGCAATGGCAACAACGTTGCGCAAACTATTAACTGGCGAACTACTTACTCTAGCTTCCCGGCA
ACAATTAATAGACTGGATGGAGGCGGATAAAGTTGCAGGACCACTTCTGCGCTCGGCCCTTCCGGCTGGC
TGGTTTATTGCTGATAAATCTGGAGCCGGTGAGCGTGGAAGCCGCGGTATCATTGCAGCACTGGGGCCAG
ATGGTAAGCCCTCCCGTATCGTAGTTATCTACACGACGGGGAGTCAGGCAACTATGGATGAACGAAATAG
ACAGATCGCTGAGATAGGTGCCTCACTGATTAAGCATTGGTAACTGTCAGACCAAGTTTACTCATATATA
CTTTAGATTGATTTAAAACTTCATTTTTAATTTAAAAGGATCTAGGTGAAGATCCTTTTTGATAATCTCA
TGACCAAAATCCCTTAACGTGAGTTTTCGTTCCACTGAGCGTCAGACCCCGTAGAAAAGATCAAAGGATC
TTCTTGAGATCCTTTTTTTCTGCGCGTAATCTGCTGCTTGCAAACAAAAAAACCACCGCTACCAGCGGTG
GTTTGTTTGCCGGATCAAGAGCTACCAACTCTTTTTCCGAAGGTAACTGGCTTCAGCAGAGCGCAGATAC
CAAATACTGTTCTTCTAGTGTAGCCGTAGTTAGGCCACCACTTCAAGAACTCTGTAGCACCGCCTACATA
CCTCGCTCTGCTAATCCTGTTACCAGTGGCTGCTGCCAGTGGCGATAAGTCGTGTCTTACCGGGTTGGAC
TCAAGACGATAGTTACCGGATAAGGCGCAGCGGTCGGGCTGAACGGGGGGTTCGTGCACACAGCCCAGCT
TGGAGCGAACGACCTACACCGAACTGAGATACCTACAGCGTGAGCTATGAGAAAGCGCCACGCTTCCCGA
AGGGAGAAAGGCGGACAGGTATCCGGTAAGCGGCAGGGTCGGAACAGGAGAGCGCACGAGGGAGCTTCCA
GGGGGAAACGCCTGGTATCTTTATAGTCCTGTCGGGTTTCGCCACCTCTGACTTGAGCGTCGATTTTTGT
GATGCTCGTCAGGGGGGCGGAGCCTATGGAAAAACGCCAGCAACGCGGCCTTTTTACGGTTCCTGGCCTT
TTGCTGGCCTTTTGCTCACATGT
Features (pLannotate 1.2.2; 22 found; start..end, strand, type, name):
      1..241     +  promoter       U6 promoter: RNA polymerase III promoter for human U6 snRNA
    270..345     +  misc_RNA       gRNA scaffold: guide RNA scaffold for the Streptococcus pyogenes CRISPR/Cas9 system
    352..395     +  misc_RNA       gRNA scaffold (fragment): guide RNA scaffold for the Streptococcus pyogenes CRISPR/Cas9 system
    442..727     +  enhancer       CMV enhancer: human cytomegalovirus immediate early enhancer; contains an 18-bp deletion relative to the standard CMV enhancer
    729..850     +  promoter       chicken β-actin promoter (fragment): contains a 21-bp deletion relative to the standard chicken β-actin promoter
    872..893     +  promoter       chicken β-actin promoter (fragment): No description available
   1013..1160    +  promoter       chicken β-actin promoter (fragment): contains a 21-bp deletion relative to the standard chicken β-actin promoter
   1161..1388    +  intron         hybrid intron: hybrid between chicken β-actin (CBA) and minute virus of mice (MMV) introns (Gray et al., 2011)
   1526..3127    +  CDS            Cas9(N): N-terminal portion of Streptococcus pyogenes Cas9 (Zetsche et al., 2015)
   3128..5626    +  CDS            Cas9(C): C-terminal portion of Streptococcus pyogenes Cas9 (Zetsche et al., 2015)
   5627..5674    +  CDS            nucleoplasmin NLS: bipartite nuclear localization signal from nucleoplasmin
   5708..5741    -  protein_bind   loxP: Cre-mediated recombination occurs in the 8-bp core sequence (GCATACAT). Cre recombinase
   5802..6301    +  promoter       PGK promoter: mouse phosphoglycerate kinase 1 promoter
   6341..6940    +  CDS            PuroR (fragment): puromycin N-acetyltransferase; pac from Streptomyces; confers resistance to puromycin
   7018..7138    +  polyA_signal   PGK poly(A) signal (fragment): mouse phosphoglycerate kinase 1 polyadenylation signal
   7143..7194    -  misc_feature   bom (fragment): basis of mobility region from pBR322
   7213..7668    +  rep_origin     f1 ori (sequence partly withheld): f1 bacteriophage origin of replication; arrow indicates direction of (+) strand synthesis
   7669..7718    -  misc_feature   bom (fragment): basis of mobility region from pBR322
   7820..7855    -  CDS            rop (fragment): Rop protein, which maintains plasmids at low copy number; rop
   7950..8054    +  promoter       AmpR promoter: bla
   8055..8915    +  CDS            AmpR: β-lactamase; bla; confers resistance to ampicillin, carbenicillin, and related antibiotics
   9086..9674    +  rep_origin     ori: high-copy-number ColE1/pMB1/pBR322/pUC origin of replication
