[The description below was written by a language model from this plasmid's Addgene catalogue record and pLannotate feature annotations shown in this document.]
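Description:
Cas9-sgRNA-A is a mammalian CRISPR expression plasmid of about 9.7 kb, built on the pX330-U6-Chimeric_BB-CBh-hSpCas9 backbone. It delivers Streptococcus pyogenes Cas9 and a single guide RNA from one vector. In bacteria it is maintained through a high-copy ColE1/pUC-type origin and selected with ampicillin via the β-lactamase gene. An f1 phage origin is also present, along with small annotated fragments of bom and rop.

The plasmid carries three expression units. A human U6 RNA polymerase III promoter drives sgRNA-A, with the guide cloned through BsmBI sites that were destroyed in the process, followed by the S. pyogenes gRNA scaffold; a second partial scaffold fragment is annotated just downstream. The CBh promoter, made up of the CMV enhancer, chicken β-actin promoter elements and a hybrid intron, drives SpCas9. According to the catalogue entry, Cas9 has an N-terminal 3xFLAG tag and SV40 NLS, and a C-terminal nucleoplasmin NLS directs the nuclease to the nucleus. The feature table explicitly annotates only the nucleoplasmin NLS among these. Downstream of Cas9 there is a single loxP site whose role the record does not explain. It is followed by a mouse PGK promoter driving puromycin N-acetyltransferase with a PGK polyadenylation signal, a cassette added by Gibson assembly that allows puromycin selection of transfected cells.

The guide targets the lenti-CDDR reporter, a fluorescent reporter used to detect and quantify DNA double-strand break repair. Transfecting this plasmid into reporter-bearing cells introduces the Cas9-induced break that the assay reads out. The record does not state the target site sequence or position within the reporter.
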