Addgene plasmid #149369: Cas9-sgRNA-A
Purpose: Expresses SpCas9 and sgRNA targeting the lenti-CDDR reporter
Depositing lab: Tarek Abbas. Depositing organization: University of Virginia. Publication: A robust CRISPR-Cas9-based fluorescent reporter assay for the detection and quantification of DNA double-strand break repair. Eki R, She J, Parlak M, Benamar M, Du KP, Kumar P, Abbas T. Nucleic Acids Res. 2020 Oct 17. pii: 5929239. doi: 10.1093/nar/gkaa897. PubMed 33068408.
Backbone
  Vector backbone: pX330-U6-Chimeric_BB-CBh-hSpCas9
  Vector type: Mammalian Expression, CRISPR
  Selectable markers: Puromycin
Growth in bacteria
  Bacterial resistance: Ampicillin, 100 μg/mL
  Growth temperature: 37°C
  Growth strain: DH5alpha
  Copy number: Unknown
Gene/Insert 1
  Gene/Insert name: Cas9 (alt name: S. pyogenes Cas9)
  Insert size (bp): 4507
  Promoter: CBh
  Tag / fusion protein: 3xFLAG (N terminal on insert); SV40 NLS (N terminal on insert); Nucleoplasmin NLS (C terminal on insert)
  Cloning method: Restriction Enzyme; 5′ cloning site AgeI (not destroyed); 3′ cloning site EcoRI (not destroyed)
  Sequencing primers: 5′ agggatggttggttggtggg; 3′ CCAATCCTCCCCCTTGCTGT
Gene/Insert 2
  Gene/Insert name: sgRNA-A
  Insert size (bp): 102
  Promoter: U6
  Cloning method: Restriction Enzyme; 5′ cloning site BsmBI (destroyed during cloning); 3′ cloning site BsmBI (destroyed during cloning)
  Sequencing primers: 5′ hU6-F
Gene/Insert 3
  Gene/Insert name: Puromycin resistance (alt name: PuroR)
  Insert size (bp): 600
  Promoter: PGK
  Cloning method: Gibson Cloning
  Sequencing primers: 5′ cattctgcacgcttcaaaag
Terms and licenses: Academic/Nonprofit Terms; Industry Terms: Not Available to Industry
How to cite: Cas9-sgRNA-A was a gift from Tarek Abbas (Addgene plasmid # 149369 ; http://n2t.net/addgene:149369 ; RRID:Addgene_149369)
